LOCUS       Exported 6524 bp ds-DNA circular SYN 12-MAY-2021
DEFINITION  To purify GST-tagged recombinant RIPK3 protein.
ACCESSION   .
VERSION     .
KEYWORDS    pGEX-4T-1-RIPK3
SOURCE      synthetic DNA construct
  ORGANISM  synthetic DNA construct
REFERENCE   1 (bases 1 to 6524)
  AUTHORS   Seo J, Lee EW, Sung H, Seong D, Dondelinger Y, Shin J, Jeong M, Lee
            HK, Kim JH, Han SY, Lee C, Seong JK, Vandenabeele P, Song J
  TITLE     CHIP controls necroptosis through ubiquitylation- and
            lysosome-dependent degradation of RIPK3.
  JOURNAL   Nat Cell Biol. 2016 Mar;18(3):291-302. doi: 10.1038/ncb3314. Epub
            2016 Feb 22.
  PUBMED    26900751
REFERENCE   2 (bases 1 to 6524)
  AUTHORS   .
  TITLE     Direct Submission
  JOURNAL   Exported May 12, 2021 from SnapGene Server 1.1.58
            http://www.snapgene.com
FEATURES             Location/Qualifiers
     source          1..6524
                     /organism="synthetic DNA construct"
                     /mol_type="other DNA"
     promoter        183..211
                     /label=tac promoter
                     /note="strong E. coli promoter; hybrid between the trp and
                     lac UV5 promoters"
     protein_bind    219..235
                     /label=lac operator
                     /bound_moiety="lac repressor encoded by lacI"
                     /note="The lac repressor binds to the lac operator to
                     inhibit transcription in E. coli. This inhibition can be
                     relieved by adding lactose or
                     isopropyl-beta-D-thiogalactopyranoside (IPTG)."
     CDS             258..911
                     /codon_start=1
                     /product="glutathione S-transferase from Schistosoma
                     japonicum"
                     /label=GST
                     /translation="MSPILGYWKIKGLVQPTRLLLEYLEEKYEEHLYERDEGDKWRNKK
                     FELGLEFPNLPYYIDGDVKLTQSMAIIRYIADKHNMLGGCPKERAEISMLEGAVLDIRY
                     GVSRIAYSKDFETLKVDFLSKLPEMLKMFEDRLCHKTYLNGDHVTHPDFMLYDALDVVL
                     YMDPMCLDAFPKLVCFKKRIEAIPQIDKYLKSSKYIAWPLQGWQATFGGGDHPPK"
     primer_bind     869..891
                     /label=pGEX 5'
                     /note="pGEX vectors, Glutathione-S-transferase, forward
                     primer"
     CDS             918..935
                     /codon_start=1
                     /product="thrombin recognition and cleavage site"
                     /label=thrombin site
                     /translation="LVPRGS"
     primer_bind     complement(2574..2596)
                     /label=pGEX 3'
                     /note="pGEX vectors, reverse primer"
     primer_bind     complement(2741..2759)
                     /label=pBRforEco
                     /note="pBR322 vectors, upsteam of EcoRI site, forward
                     primer"
     promoter        2827..2931
                     /gene="bla"
                     /label=AmpR promoter
     CDS             2932..3792
                     /codon_start=1
                     /gene="bla"
                     /product="beta-lactamase"
                     /label=AmpR
                     /note="confers resistance to ampicillin, carbenicillin, and
                     related antibiotics"
                     /translation="MSIQHFRVALIPFFAAFCLPVFAHPETLVKVKDAEDQLGARVGYI
                     ELDLNSGKILESFRPEERFPMMSTFKVLLCGAVLSRVDAGQEQLGRRIHYSQNDLVEYS
                     PVTEKHLTDGMTVRELCSAAITMSDNTAANLLLTTIGGPKELTAFLHNMGDHVTRLDRW
                     EPELNEAIPNDERDTTMPAAMATTLRKLLTGELLTLASRQQLIDWMEADKVAGPLLRSA
                     LPAGWFIADKSGAGERGSRGIIAALGPDGKPSRIVVIYTTGSQATMDERNRQIAEIGAS
                     LIKHW"
     primer_bind     complement(3150..3169)
                     /label=Amp-R
                     /note="Ampicillin resistance gene, reverse primer"
     rep_origin      3963..4551
                     /direction=RIGHT
                     /label=ori
                     /note="high-copy-number ColE1/pMB1/pBR322/pUC origin of
                     replication"
     primer_bind     4452..4471
                     /label=pBR322ori-F
                     /note="pBR322 origin, forward primer"
     primer_bind     4705..4722
                     /label=L4440
                     /note="L4440 vector, forward primer"
     promoter        4795..4872
                     /gene="lacI (mutant)"
                     /label=lacIq promoter
                     /note="In the lacIq allele, a single base change in the
                     promoter boosts expression of the lacI gene about 10-fold."
     CDS             4873..5955
                     /codon_start=1
                     /gene="lacI"
                     /product="lac repressor"
                     /label=lacI
                     /note="The lac repressor binds to the lac operator to
                     inhibit transcription in E. coli. This inhibition can be
                     relieved by adding lactose or
                     isopropyl-beta-D-thiogalactopyranoside (IPTG)."
                     /translation="MKPVTLYDVAEYAGVSYQTVSRVVNQASHVSAKTREKVEAAMAEL
                     NYIPNRVAQQLAGKQSLLIGVATSSLALHAPSQIVAAIKSRADQLGASVVVSMVERSGV
                     EACKAAVHNLLAQRVSGLIINYPLDDQDAIAVEAACTNVPALFLDVSDQTPINSIIFSH
                     EDGTRLGVEHLVALGHQQIALLAGPLSSVSARLRLAGWHKYLTRNQIQPIAEREGDWSA
                     MSGFQQTMQMLNEGIVPTAMLVANDQMALGAMRAITESGLRVGADISVVGYDDTEDSSC
                     YIPPLTTIKQDFRLLGQTSVDRLLQLSQGQAVKGNQLLPVSLVKRKTTLAPNTQTASPR
                     ALADSLMQLARQVSRLESGQ"
     primer_bind     complement(4892..4911)
                     /label=LacI-R
                     /note="LacI, reverse primer"
     protein_bind    5968..5989
                     /label=CAP binding site
                     /bound_moiety="E. coli catabolite activator protein"
                     /note="CAP binding activates transcription in the presence
                     of cAMP."
     promoter        6004..6034
                     /label=lac promoter
                     /note="promoter for the E. coli lac operon"
     protein_bind    6042..6058
                     /label=lac operator
                     /bound_moiety="lac repressor encoded by lacI"
                     /note="The lac repressor binds to the lac operator to
                     inhibit transcription in E. coli. This inhibition can be
                     relieved by adding lactose or
                     isopropyl-beta-D-thiogalactopyranoside (IPTG)."
     primer_bind     6066..6082
                     /label=M13 rev
                     /note="common sequencing primer, one of multiple similar
                     variants"
     primer_bind     6066..6082
                     /label=M13 Reverse
                     /note="In lacZ gene. Also called M13-rev"
     CDS             6078..81
                     /codon_start=1
                     /gene="lacZ fragment"
                     /product="LacZ-alpha fragment of beta-galactosidase"
                     /label=lacZ-alpha
                     /translation="MTMITDSLAVVLQRRDWENPGVTQLNRLAAHPPFASWRNSEEART
                     DRPSQQLRSLNGEWRFAWFPAPEAVPESWLECDLPEADTVVVPSNWQMHGYDAPIYTNV
                     TYPITVNPPFVPTENPTGCYSLTFNVDESWLQEGQTRIIFDGVGITLSTARCTNASGVR
                     QPSEAVVWLCRS"
     primer_bind     complement(6098..6115)
                     /label=M13 Forward
                     /note="In lacZ gene. Also called M13-F20 or M13 (-21)
                     Forward"
     primer_bind     complement(6098..6114)
                     /label=M13 fwd
                     /note="common sequencing primer, one of multiple similar
                     variants"
     primer_bind     complement(6107..6129)
                     /label=M13/pUC Forward
                     /note="In lacZ gene"
ORIGIN
        1 acgttatcga ctgcacggtg caccaatgct tctggcgtca ggcagccatc ggaagctgtg
       61 gtatggctgt gcaggtcgta aatcactgca taattcgtgt cgctcaaggc gcactcccgt
      121 tctggataat gttttttgcg ccgacatcat aacggttctg gcaaatattc tgaaatgagc
      181 tgttgacaat taatcatcgg ctcgtataat gtgtggaatt gtgagcggat aacaatttca
      241 cacaggaaac agtattcatg tcccctatac taggttattg gaaaattaag ggccttgtgc
      301 aacccactcg acttcttttg gaatatcttg aagaaaaata tgaagagcat ttgtatgagc
      361 gcgatgaagg tgataaatgg cgaaacaaaa agtttgaatt gggtttggag tttcccaatc
      421 ttccttatta tattgatggt gatgttaaat taacacagtc tatggccatc atacgttata
      481 tagctgacaa gcacaacatg ttgggtggtt gtccaaaaga gcgtgcagag atttcaatgc
      541 ttgaaggagc ggttttggat attagatacg gtgtttcgag aattgcatat agtaaagact
      601 ttgaaactct caaagttgat tttcttagca agctacctga aatgctgaaa atgttcgaag
      661 atcgtttatg tcataaaaca tatttaaatg gtgatcatgt aacccatcct gacttcatgt
      721 tgtatgacgc tcttgatgtt gttttataca tggacccaat gtgcctggat gcgttcccaa
      781 aattagtttg ttttaaaaaa cgtattgaag ctatcccaca aattgataag tacttgaaat
      841 ccagcaagta tatagcatgg cctttgcagg gctggcaagc cacgtttggt ggtggcgacc
      901 atcctccaaa atcggatctg gttccgcgtg gatccccgga attcccgggt cgacaaatgt
      961 cgtgcgtcaa gttatggccc agcggtgccc ccgccccctt ggtgtccatc gaggaactgg
     1021 agaaccagga gctcgtcggc aaaggcgggt tcggcacagt gttccgggcg caacatagga
     1081 agtggggcta cgatgtggcg gtcaagatcg taaactcgaa ggcgatatcc agggaggtca
     1141 aggccatggc aagtctggat aacgaattcg tgctgcgcct agaaggggtt atcgagaagg
     1201 tgaactggga ccaagatccc aagccggctc tggtgactaa attcatggag aacggctcct
     1261 tgtcggggct gctgcagtcc cagtgccctc ggccctggcc gctcctttgc cgcctgctga
     1321 aagaagtggt gcttgggatg ttttacctgc acgaccagaa cccggtgctc ctgcaccggg
     1381 acctcaagcc atccaacgtc ctgctggacc cagagctgca cgtcaagctg gcagattttg
     1441 gcctgtccac atttcaggga ggctcacagt cagggacagg gtccggggag ccagggggca
     1501 ccctgggcta cttggcccca gaactgtttg ttaacgtaaa ccggaaggcc tccacagcca
     1561 gtgacgtcta cagcttcggg atcctaatgt gggcagtgct tgctggaaga gaagttgagt
     1621 tgccaaccga accatcactc gtgtacgaag cagtgtgcaa caggcagaac cggccttcat
     1681 tggctgagct gccccaagcc gggcctgaga ctcccggctt agaaggactg aaggagctaa
     1741 tgcagctctg ctggagcagt gagcccaagg acagaccctc cttccaggaa tgcctaccaa
     1801 aaactgatga agtcttccag atggtggaga acaatatgaa tgctgctgtc tccacggtaa
     1861 aggatttcct gtctcagctc aggagcagca ataggagatt ttctatccca gagtcaggcc
     1921 aaggagggac agaaatggat ggctttagga gaaccataga aaaccagcac tctcgtaatg
     1981 atgtcatggt ttctgagtgg ctaaacaaac tgaatctaga ggagcctccc agctctgttc
     2041 ctaaaaaatg cccgagcctt accaagagga gcagggcaca agaggagcag gttccacaag
     2101 cctggacagc aggcacatct tcagattcga tggcccaacc tccccagact ccagagacct
     2161 caactttcag aaaccagatg cccagcccta cctcaactgg aacaccaagt cctggacccc
     2221 gagggaatca gggggctgag agacaaggca tgaactggtc ctgcaggacc ccggagccaa
     2281 atccagtaac agggcgaccg ctcgttaaca tatacaactg ctctggggtg caagttggag
     2341 acaacaacta cttgactatg caacagacaa ctgccttgcc cacatggggc ttggcacctt
     2401 cgggcaaggg gaggggcttg cagcaccccc caccagtagg ttcgcaagaa ggccctaaag
     2461 atcctgaagc ctggagcagg ccacagggtt ggtataatca tagcgggaaa taagcggccg
     2521 catcgtgact gactgacgat ctgcctcgcg cgtttcggtg atgacggtga aaacctctga
     2581 cacatgcagc tcccggagac ggtcacagct tgtctgtaag cggatgccgg gagcagacaa
     2641 gcccgtcagg gcgcgtcagc gggtgttggc gggtgtcggg gcgcagccat gacccagtca
     2701 cgtagcgata gcggagtgta taattcttga agacgaaagg gcctcgtgat acgcctattt
     2761 ttataggtta atgtcatgat aataatggtt tcttagacgt caggtggcac ttttcgggga
     2821 aatgtgcgcg gaacccctat ttgtttattt ttctaaatac attcaaatat gtatccgctc
     2881 atgagacaat aaccctgata aatgcttcaa taatattgaa aaaggaagag tatgagtatt
     2941 caacatttcc gtgtcgccct tattcccttt tttgcggcat tttgccttcc tgtttttgct
     3001 cacccagaaa cgctggtgaa agtaaaagat gctgaagatc agttgggtgc acgagtgggt
     3061 tacatcgaac tggatctcaa cagcggtaag atccttgaga gttttcgccc cgaagaacgt
     3121 tttccaatga tgagcacttt taaagttctg ctatgtggcg cggtattatc ccgtgttgac
     3181 gccgggcaag agcaactcgg tcgccgcata cactattctc agaatgactt ggttgagtac
     3241 tcaccagtca cagaaaagca tcttacggat ggcatgacag taagagaatt atgcagtgct
     3301 gccataacca tgagtgataa cactgcggcc aacttacttc tgacaacgat cggaggaccg
     3361 aaggagctaa ccgctttttt gcacaacatg ggggatcatg taactcgcct tgatcgttgg
     3421 gaaccggagc tgaatgaagc cataccaaac gacgagcgtg acaccacgat gcctgcagca
     3481 atggcaacaa cgttgcgcaa actattaact ggcgaactac ttactctagc ttcccggcaa
     3541 caattaatag actggatgga ggcggataaa gttgcaggac cacttctgcg ctcggccctt
     3601 ccggctggct ggtttattgc tgataaatct ggagccggtg agcgtgggtc tcgcggtatc
     3661 attgcagcac tggggccaga tggtaagccc tcccgtatcg tagttatcta cacgacgggg
     3721 agtcaggcaa ctatggatga acgaaataga cagatcgctg agataggtgc ctcactgatt
     3781 aagcattggt aactgtcaga ccaagtttac tcatatatac tttagattga tttaaaactt
     3841 catttttaat ttaaaaggat ctaggtgaag atcctttttg ataatctcat gaccaaaatc
     3901 ccttaacgtg agttttcgtt ccactgagcg tcagaccccg tagaaaagat caaaggatct
     3961 tcttgagatc ctttttttct gcgcgtaatc tgctgcttgc aaacaaaaaa accaccgcta
     4021 ccagcggtgg tttgtttgcc ggatcaagag ctaccaactc tttttccgaa ggtaactggc
     4081 ttcagcagag cgcagatacc aaatactgtc cttctagtgt agccgtagtt aggccaccac
     4141 ttcaagaact ctgtagcacc gcctacatac ctcgctctgc taatcctgtt accagtggct
     4201 gctgccagtg gcgataagtc gtgtcttacc gggttggact caagacgata gttaccggat
     4261 aaggcgcagc ggtcgggctg aacggggggt tcgtgcacac agcccagctt ggagcgaacg
     4321 acctacaccg aactgagata cctacagcgt gagctatgag aaagcgccac gcttcccgaa
     4381 gggagaaagg cggacaggta tccggtaagc ggcagggtcg gaacaggaga gcgcacgagg
     4441 gagcttccag ggggaaacgc ctggtatctt tatagtcctg tcgggtttcg ccacctctga
     4501 cttgagcgtc gatttttgtg atgctcgtca ggggggcgga gcctatggaa aaacgccagc
     4561 aacgcggcct ttttacggtt cctggccttt tgctggcctt ttgctcacat gttctttcct
     4621 gcgttatccc ctgattctgt ggataaccgt attaccgcct ttgagtgagc tgataccgct
     4681 cgccgcagcc gaacgaccga gcgcagcgag tcagtgagcg aggaagcgga agagcgcctg
     4741 atgcggtatt ttctccttac gcatctgtgc ggtatttcac accgcataaa ttccgacacc
     4801 atcgaatggt gcaaaacctt tcgcggtatg gcatgatagc gcccggaaga gagtcaattc
     4861 agggtggtga atgtgaaacc agtaacgtta tacgatgtcg cagagtatgc cggtgtctct
     4921 tatcagaccg tttcccgcgt ggtgaaccag gccagccacg tttctgcgaa aacgcgggaa
     4981 aaagtggaag cggcgatggc ggagctgaat tacattccca accgcgtggc acaacaactg
     5041 gcgggcaaac agtcgttgct gattggcgtt gccacctcca gtctggccct gcacgcgccg
     5101 tcgcaaattg tcgcggcgat taaatctcgc gccgatcaac tgggtgccag cgtggtggtg
     5161 tcgatggtag aacgaagcgg cgtcgaagcc tgtaaagcgg cggtgcacaa tcttctcgcg
     5221 caacgcgtca gtgggctgat cattaactat ccgctggatg accaggatgc cattgctgtg
     5281 gaagctgcct gcactaatgt tccggcgtta tttcttgatg tctctgacca gacacccatc
     5341 aacagtatta ttttctccca tgaagacggt acgcgactgg gcgtggagca tctggtcgca
     5401 ttgggtcacc agcaaatcgc gctgttagcg ggcccattaa gttctgtctc ggcgcgtctg
     5461 cgtctggctg gctggcataa atatctcact cgcaatcaaa ttcagccgat agcggaacgg
     5521 gaaggcgact ggagtgccat gtccggtttt caacaaacca tgcaaatgct gaatgagggc
     5581 atcgttccca ctgcgatgct ggttgccaac gatcagatgg cgctgggcgc aatgcgcgcc
     5641 attaccgagt ccgggctgcg cgttggtgcg gatatctcgg tagtgggata cgacgatacc
     5701 gaagacagct catgttatat cccgccgtta accaccatca aacaggattt tcgcctgctg
     5761 gggcaaacca gcgtggaccg cttgctgcaa ctctctcagg gccaggcggt gaagggcaat
     5821 cagctgttgc ccgtctcact ggtgaaaaga aaaaccaccc tggcgcccaa tacgcaaacc
     5881 gcctctcccc gcgcgttggc cgattcatta atgcagctgg cacgacaggt ttcccgactg
     5941 gaaagcgggc agtgagcgca acgcaattaa tgtgagttag ctcactcatt aggcacccca
     6001 ggctttacac tttatgcttc cggctcgtat gttgtgtgga attgtgagcg gataacaatt
     6061 tcacacagga aacagctatg accatgatta cggattcact ggccgtcgtt ttacaacgtc
     6121 gtgactggga aaaccctggc gttacccaac ttaatcgcct tgcagcacat ccccctttcg
     6181 ccagctggcg taatagcgaa gaggcccgca ccgatcgccc ttcccaacag ttgcgcagcc
     6241 tgaatggcga atggcgcttt gcctggtttc cggcaccaga agcggtgccg gaaagctggc
     6301 tggagtgcga tcttcctgag gccgatactg tcgtcgtccc ctcaaactgg cagatgcacg
     6361 gttacgatgc gcccatctac accaacgtaa cctatcccat tacggtcaat ccgccgtttg
     6421 ttcccacgga gaatccgacg ggttgttact cgctcacatt taatgttgat gaaagctggc
     6481 tacaggaagg ccagacgcga attatttttg atggcgttgg aatt
//
