[The description below was written by a language model from this plasmid's Addgene catalogue record and the feature table of its GenBank file.]
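Description:
pGEX-4T-1-RIPK3 is a 6,524 bp bacterial expression plasmid built on the pGEX-4T-1 backbone for producing human RIPK3 (receptor-interacting protein kinase 3, also called RIP3) in E. coli as a glutathione S-transferase fusion. It is maintained through a ColE1/pBR322-type origin of replication and selected with ampicillin via the beta-lactamase (AmpR) gene under its own promoter. The catalogue lists the plasmid as low copy, whereas the feature annotation labels the origin generically as a high-copy ColE1/pMB1/pUC-family element. The record does not resolve this difference.

Expression is driven by the tac promoter, a strong trp/lac UV5 hybrid, followed by a lac operator. The plasmid carries its own lacI gene under the lacIq promoter, which raises repressor levels so that transcription stays off until it is relieved by IPTG or lactose. The open reading frame begins with Schistosoma japonicum GST, followed by a thrombin recognition site, so the tag sits at the N terminus of RIPK3 and can be cleaved off after affinity capture on glutathione resin. The RIPK3 coding sequence is not annotated in the feature table. It presumably occupies the unannotated stretch between the thrombin site and the pGEX 3' primer site, and the restriction sites used for cloning are recorded as unknown. A residual lac promoter/operator and lacZ-alpha fragment from the backbone are also present.

The stated purpose is purification of GST-tagged recombinant RIPK3. The associated study concerned regulation of necroptosis through ubiquitylation and degradation of RIPK3.
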