Addgene plasmid #78827: pGEX-4T-1-RIPK3
Purpose: To purify GST-tagged recombinant RIPK3 protein
Depositing lab: Jaewhan Song. Depositing organization: Yonsei University. Publication: CHIP controls necroptosis through ubiquitylation- and lysosome-dependent degradation of RIPK3. Seo J, Lee EW, Sung H, Seong D, Dondelinger Y, Shin J, Jeong M, Lee HK, Kim JH, Han SY, Lee C, Seong JK, Vandenabeele P, Song J. Nat Cell Biol. 2016 Mar;18(3):291-302. doi: 10.1038/ncb3314. Epub 2016 Feb 22. PubMed 26900751.
Backbone
  Vector backbone: pGEX-4T1
  Vector type: Bacterial Expression
Growth in bacteria
  Bacterial resistance: Ampicillin, 100 μg/mL
  Growth temperature: 37°C
  Growth strain: DH5alpha
  Copy number: Low Copy
Gene/Insert
  Gene/Insert name: RIPK3
  Species: H. sapiens (human)
  Entrez Gene: RIPK3 (a.k.a. RIP3)
  Promoter: tac
  Tag / fusion protein: GST (N terminal on backbone)
  Cloning method: Restriction Enzyme; 5′ cloning site unknown (unknown if destroyed); 3′ cloning site unknown (unknown if destroyed)
  Sequencing primers: 5′ pGEX 5'; 3′ pGEX 3'
Terms and licenses: Academic/Nonprofit Terms; Industry Terms: Not Available to Industry
How to cite: pGEX-4T-1-RIPK3 was a gift from Jaewhan Song (Addgene plasmid # 78827 ; http://n2t.net/addgene:78827 ; RRID:Addgene_78827)
