>Addgene plasmid #78827 | pGEX-4T-1-RIPK3 | addgene partial sequence | sequence record 149289 | pGEX5 5'-GGGCTGGCAAGCCACGTTTGGTG-3'
ATCGGATCTGGTTCCGCGTGGATCCCCGGAATTCCCGGGTCGACAAATGTCGTGCGTCAAGTTATGGCCC
AGCGGTGCCCCCGCCCCCTTGGTGTCCATCGAGGAACTGGAGAACCAGGAGCTCGTCGGCAAAGGCGGGT
TCGGCACAGTGTTCCGGGCGCAACATAGGAAGTGGGGCTACGATGTGGCGGTCAAGATCGTAAACTCGAA
GGCGATATCCAGGGAGGTCAAGGCCATGGCAAGTCTGGATAACGAATTCGTGCTGCGCCTAGAAGGGGTT
ATCGAGAAGGTGAACTGGGACCAAGATCCCAAGCCGGCTCTGGTGACTAAATTCATGGAGAACGGCTCCT
TGTCGGGGCTGCTGCAGTCCCAGTGCCCTCGGCCCTGGCCGCTCCTTTGCCGCCTGCTGAAAGAAGTGGT
GCTTGGGATGTTTTACCTGCACGACCAGAACCCGGTGCTCCTGCACCGGGACCTCAAGCCATCCAACGTC
CTGCTGGACCCAGAGCTGCACGTCAAGCTGGCAGATTTTGGCCTGTCCACATTTCAGGGAGGCTCACAGT
CAGGGACAGGGTCCGGGGAGCCAGGGGGCACCCTGGGCTACTTGGCCCCAGAACTGTTTGTTAACGTAAA
CCGGAAGGCCTCCACAGCCAGTGACGTCTACAGCTTCGGGATCCTAATGTGGGCAGTGCTTGCTGGAAGA
GAAGTTGAGTTGCCAACCGAACCATCACTCGTGTACGAAGCAGTGTGCAACAGGCAGAACCGGCCTTCAT
TGGCTGAGCTGCCCCAAGCCGGGCCTGAGACTCCCGGCTTAGAAGGACTGAA
