>Addgene plasmid #78827 | pGEX-4T-1-RIPK3 | addgene partial sequence | sequence record 149290 | pGEX3 5'-CCGGGAGCTGCATGTGTCAGAGG-3'
AGGCAGATCGTCAGTCAGTCACGATGCGGCCGCTTATTTCCCGCTATGATTATACCAACCCTGTGGCCTG
CTCCAGGCTTCAGGATCTTTAGGGCCTTCTTGCGAACCTACTGGTGGGGGGTGCTGCAAGCCCCTCCCCT
TGCCCGAAGGTGCCAAGCCCCATGTGGGCAAGGCAGTTGTCTGTTGCATAGTCAAGTAGTTGTTGTCTCC
AACTTGCACCCCAGAGCAGTTGTATATGTTAACGAGCGGTCGCCCTGTTACTGGATTTGGCTCCGGGGTC
CTGCAGGACCAGTTCATGCCTTGTCTCTCAGCCCCCTGATTCCCTCGGGGTCCAGGACTTGGTGTTCCAG
TTGAGGTAGGGCTGGGCATCTGGTTTCTGAAAGTTGAGGTCTCTGGAGTCTGGGGAGGTTGGGCCATCGA
ATCTGAAGATGTGCCTGCTGTCCAGGCTTGTGGAACCTGCTCCTCTTGTGCCCTGCTCCTCTTGGTAAGG
CTCGGGCATTTTTTAGGAACAGAGCTGGGAGGCTCCTCTAGATTCAGTTTGTTTAGCCACTCAGAAACCA
TGACATCATTACGAGAGTGCTGGTTTTCTATGGTTCTCCTAAAGCCATCCATTTCTGTCCCTCCTTGGCC
TGACTCTGGGATAGAAAATCTCCTATTGCTGCTCCTGAGCTGAGACAGGAAATCCTTTACCGTGGAGACA
GCAGCATTCATATTGTTCTCCACCATCTGGAAGACTTCATCAGTTTTT
